LOCUS       Exported 11518 bp ds-DNA circular SYN 12-MAY-2021
DEFINITION  Plant expression vector (2x35S) for direct cloning of artificial
            microRNAs into Arabidopsis thaliana MIR390a precursor.
ACCESSION   .
VERSION     .
KEYWORDS    pMDC123SB-AtMIR390a-B/c
SOURCE      synthetic DNA construct
  ORGANISM  synthetic DNA construct
REFERENCE   1 (bases 1 to 11518)
  AUTHORS   Carbonell A, Takeda A, Fahlgren N, Johnson SC, Cuperus JT,
            Carrington JC
  TITLE     New Generation of Artificial MicroRNA and Synthetic Trans-Acting
            Small Interfering RNA Vectors for Efficient Gene Silencing in
            Arabidopsis.
  JOURNAL   Plant Physiol. 2014 Mar 19.
  PUBMED    24647477
REFERENCE   2 (bases 1 to 11518)
  AUTHORS   .
  TITLE     Direct Submission
  JOURNAL   Exported May 12, 2021 from SnapGene Server 1.1.58
            http://www.snapgene.com
FEATURES             Location/Qualifiers
     source          1..11518
                     /organism="synthetic DNA construct"
                     /mol_type="other DNA"
     CDS             612..1163
                     /codon_start=1
                     /gene="Streptomyces hygroscopicus bar"
                     /product="phosphinothricin acetyltransferase"
                     /label=BlpR
                     /note="confers resistance to bialophos or phosphinothricin"
                     /translation="MSPERRPADIRRATEADMPAVCTIVNHYIETSTVNFRTEPQEPQE
                     WTDDLVRLRERYPWLVAEVDGEVAGIAYAGPWKARNAYDWTAESTVYVSPRHQRTGLGS
                     TLYTHLLKSLEAQGFKSVVAVIGLPNDPSVRMHEALGYAPRGMLRAAGFKHGNWHDVGF
                     WQLDFSLPVPPRPVLPVTEI"
     polyA_signal    1170..1344
                     /label=CaMV poly(A) signal
                     /note="cauliflower mosaic virus polyadenylation signal"
     misc_feature    1422..1446
                     /label=LB T-DNA repeat
                     /note="left border repeat from nopaline C58 T-DNA"
     CDS             1871..2665
                     /codon_start=1
                     /gene="aphA-3"
                     /product="aminoglycoside phosphotransferase"
                     /label=KanR
                     /note="confers resistance to kanamycin"
                     /translation="MAKMRISPELKKLIEKYRCVKDTEGMSPAKVYKLVGENENLYLKM
                     TDSRYKGTTYDVEREKDMMLWLEGKLPVPKVLHFERHDGWSNLLMSEADGVLCSEEYED
                     EQSPEKIIELYAECIRLFHSIDISDCPYTNSLDSRLAELDYLLNNDLADVDCENWEEDT
                     PFKDPRELYDFLKTEKPEEELVFSHGDLGDSNIFVKDGKVSGFIDLGRSGRADKWYDIA
                     FCVRSIREDIGEEQYVELFFDLLGIKPDWEKIKYYILLDELF"
     rep_origin      2752..3340
                     /direction=RIGHT
                     /label=ori
                     /note="high-copy-number ColE1/pMB1/pBR322/pUC origin of
                     replication"
     primer_bind     3241..3260
                     /label=pBR322ori-F
                     /note="pBR322 origin, forward primer"
     primer_bind     3494..3511
                     /label=L4440
                     /note="L4440 vector, forward primer"
     misc_feature    3526..3666
                     /label=bom
                     /note="basis of mobility region from pBR322"
     primer_bind     complement(3592..3611)
                     /label=pRS-marker
                     /note="pRS vectors, use to sequence yeast selectable
                     marker"
     primer_bind     3752..3774
                     /label=pGEX 3'
                     /note="pGEX vectors, reverse primer"
     rep_origin      4010..4204
                     /label=pVS1 oriV
                     /note="origin of replication for the Pseudomonas plasmid
                     pVS1 (Heeb et al., 2000)"
     CDS             complement(4270..5343)
                     /codon_start=1
                     /product="replication protein from the Pseudomonas plasmid
                     pVS1 (Heeb et al., 2000)"
                     /label=pVS1 RepA
                     /translation="MSGRKPSGPVQIGAALGDDLVEKLKAAQAAQRQRIEAEARPGESW
                     QAAADRIRKESRQPPAAGAPSIRKPPKGDEQPDFFVPMLYDVGTRDSRSIMDVAVFRLS
                     KRDRRAGEVIRYELPDGHVEVSAGPAGMASVWDYDLVLMAVSHLTESMNRYREGKGDKP
                     GRVFRPHVADVLKFCRRADGGKQKDDLVETCIRLNTTHVAMQRTKKAKNGRLVTVSEGE
                     ALISRYKIVKSETGRPEYIEIELADWMYREITEGKNPDVLTVHPDYFLIDPGIGRFLYR
                     LARRAAGKAEARWLFKTIYERSGSAGEFKKFCFTVRKLIGSNDLPEYDLKEEAGQAGPI
                     LVMRYRNLIEGEASAGS"
     CDS             complement(5772..6401)
                     /codon_start=1
                     /product="stability protein from the Pseudomonas plasmid
                     pVS1 (Heeb et al., 2000)"
                     /label=pVS1 StaA
                     /translation="MKVIAVLNQKGGSGKTTIATHLARALQLAGADVLLVDSDPQGSAR
                     DWAAVREDQPLTVVGIDRPTIDRDVKAIGRRDFVVIDGAPQAADLAVSAIKAADFVLIP
                     VQPSPYDIWATADLVELVKQRIEVTDGRLQAAFVVSRAIKGTRIGGEVAEALAGYELPI
                     LESRITQRVSYPGTAAAGTTVLESEPEGDAAREVQALAAEIKSKLI"
     misc_feature    7702..7726
                     /label=RB T-DNA repeat
                     /note="right border repeat from nopaline C58 T-DNA"
     primer_bind     7914..7936
                     /label=M13/pUC Forward
                     /note="In lacZ gene"
     primer_bind     7928..7945
                     /label=M13 Forward
                     /note="In lacZ gene. Also called M13-F20 or M13 (-21)
                     Forward"
     primer_bind     7929..7945
                     /label=M13 fwd
                     /note="common sequencing primer, one of multiple similar
                     variants"
     promoter        8371..8715
                     /label=CaMV 35S promoter
                     /note="strong constitutive promoter from cauliflower mosaic
                     virus"
     protein_bind    8775..8799
                     /gene="mutant version of attB"
                     /label=attB1
                     /bound_moiety="BP Clonase(TM)"
                     /note="recombination site for the Gateway(R) BP reaction"
     promoter        9093..9123
                     /label=lac UV5 promoter
                     /note="E. coli lac promoter with an ""up"" mutation"
     CDS             9177..9836
                     /codon_start=1
                     /gene="cat"
                     /product="chloramphenicol acetyltransferase"
                     /label=CmR
                     /note="confers resistance to chloramphenicol"
                     /translation="MEKKITGYTTVDISQWHRKEHFEAFQSVAQCTYNQTVQLDITAFL
                     KTVKKNKHKFYPAFIHILARLMNAHPEFRMAMKDGELVIWDSVHPCYTVFHEQTETFSS
                     LWSEYHDDFRQFLHIYSQDVACYGENLAYFPKGFIENMFFVSANPWVSFTSFDLNVANM
                     DNFFAPVFTMGKYYTQGDKVLMPLAIQVHHAVCDGFHVGRMLNELQQYCDEWQGGA"
     primer_bind     complement(9243..9262)
                     /label=CAT-R
                     /note="Chloramphenicol resistance gene, reverse primer"
     CDS             10178..10483
                     /codon_start=1
                     /gene="ccdB"
                     /product="CcdB, a bacterial toxin that poisons DNA gyrase"
                     /label=ccdB
                     /note="Plasmids containing the ccdB gene cannot be
                     propagated in standard E. coli strains."
                     /translation="MQFKVYTYKRESRYRLFVDVQSDIIDTPGRRMVIPLASARLLSDK
                     VSRELYPVVHIGDESWRMMTTDMASVPVSVIGEEVADLSHRENDIKNAINLMFWGI"
     primer_bind     10362..10381
                     /label=ccdB-fwd
                     /note="ccdB gene, forward primer"
     protein_bind    complement(10747..10771)
                     /gene="mutant version of attB"
                     /label=attB2
                     /bound_moiety="BP Clonase(TM)"
                     /note="recombination site for the Gateway(R) BP reaction"
     terminator      10835..11087
                     /label=NOS terminator
                     /note="nopaline synthase terminator and poly(A) signal"
     primer_bind     complement(11104..11120)
                     /label=M13 rev
                     /note="common sequencing primer, one of multiple similar
                     variants"
     primer_bind     complement(11104..11120)
                     /label=M13 Reverse
                     /note="In lacZ gene. Also called M13-rev"
     primer_bind     complement(11117..11139)
                     /label=M13/pUC Reverse
                     /note="In lacZ gene"
     protein_bind    11128..11144
                     /label=lac operator
                     /bound_moiety="lac repressor encoded by lacI"
                     /note="The lac repressor binds to the lac operator to
                     inhibit transcription in E. coli. This inhibition can be
                     relieved by adding lactose or
                     isopropyl-beta-D-thiogalactopyranoside (IPTG)."
     promoter        complement(11152..11182)
                     /label=lac promoter
                     /note="promoter for the E. coli lac operon"
     protein_bind    11197..11218
                     /label=CAP binding site
                     /bound_moiety="E. coli catabolite activator protein"
                     /note="CAP binding activates transcription in the presence
                     of cAMP."
     promoter        11409..567
                     /label=CaMV 35S promoter (enhanced)
                     /note="cauliflower mosaic virus 35S promoter with a
                     duplicated enhancer region"
ORIGIN
        1 gccatcattg cgataaagga aaggctatcg ttcaagatgc ctctgccgac agtggtccca
       61 aagatggacc cccacccacg aggagcatcg tggaaaaaga agacgttcca accacgtctt
      121 caaagcaagt ggattgatgt gaacatggtg gagcacgaca ctctcgtcta ctccaagaat
      181 atcaaagata cagtctcaga agaccaaagg gctattgaga cttttcaaca aagggtaata
      241 tcgggaaacc tcctcggatt ccattgccca gctatctgtc acttcatcaa aaggacagta
      301 gaaaaggaag gtggcaccta caaatgccat cattgcgata aaggaaaggc tatcgttcaa
      361 gatgcctctg ccgacagtgg tcccaaagat ggacccccac ccacgaggag catcgtggaa
      421 aaagaagacg ttccaaccac gtcttcaaag caagtggatt gatgtgatat ctccactgac
      481 gtaagggatg acgcacaatc ccactatcct tcgcaagacc cttcctctat ataaggaagt
      541 tcatttcatt tggagaggac acgctgaaat caccagtctc tctctacaaa tctatctctc
      601 tcgagtctac catgagccca gaacgacgcc cggccgacat ccgccgtgcc accgaggcgg
      661 acatgccggc ggtctgcacc atcgtcaacc actacatcga gacaagcacg gtcaacttcc
      721 gtaccgagcc gcaggaaccg caggagtgga cggacgacct cgtccgtctg cgggagcgct
      781 atccctggct cgtcgccgag gtggacggcg aggtcgccgg catcgcctac gcgggcccct
      841 ggaaggcacg caacgcctac gactggacgg ccgagtcgac cgtgtacgtc tccccccgcc
      901 accagcggac gggactgggc tccacgctct acacccacct gctgaagtcc ctggaggcac
      961 agggcttcaa gagcgtggtc gctgtcatcg ggctgcccaa cgacccgagc gtgcgcatgc
     1021 acgaggcgct cggatatgcc ccccgcggca tgctgcgggc ggccggcttc aagcacggga
     1081 actggcatga cgtgggtttc tggcagctgg acttcagcct gccggtaccg ccccgtccgg
     1141 tcctgcccgt caccgagatt tgactcgagt ttctccataa taatgtgtga gtagttccca
     1201 gataagggaa ttagggttcc tatagggttt cgctcatgtg ttgagcatat aagaaaccct
     1261 tagtatgtat ttgtatttgt aaaatacttc tatcaataaa atttctaatt cctaaaacca
     1321 aaatccagta ctaaaatcca gatcccccga attaattcgg cgttaattca gtacattaaa
     1381 aacgtccgca atgtgttatt aagttgtcta agcgtcaatt tgtttacacc acaatatatc
     1441 ctgccaccag ccagccaaca gctccccgac cggcagctcg gcacaaaatc accactcgat
     1501 acaggcagcc catcagtccg ggacggcgtc agcgggagag ccgttgtaag gcggcagact
     1561 ttgctcatgt taccgatgct attcggaaga acggcaacta agctgccggg tttgaaacac
     1621 ggatgatctc gcggagggta gcatgttgat tgtaacgatg acagagcgtt gctgcctgtg
     1681 atcaccgcgg tttcaaaatc ggctccgtcg atactatgtt atacgccaac tttgaaaaca
     1741 actttgaaaa agctgttttc tggtatttaa ggttttagaa tgcaaggaac agtgaattgg
     1801 agttcgtctt gttataatta gcttcttggg gtatctttaa atactgtaga aaagaggaag
     1861 gaaataataa atggctaaaa tgagaatatc accggaattg aaaaaactga tcgaaaaata
     1921 ccgctgcgta aaagatacgg aaggaatgtc tcctgctaag gtatataagc tggtgggaga
     1981 aaatgaaaac ctatatttaa aaatgacgga cagccggtat aaagggacca cctatgatgt
     2041 ggaacgggaa aaggacatga tgctatggct ggaaggaaag ctgcctgttc caaaggtcct
     2101 gcactttgaa cggcatgatg gctggagcaa tctgctcatg agtgaggccg atggcgtcct
     2161 ttgctcggaa gagtatgaag atgaacaaag ccctgaaaag attatcgagc tgtatgcgga
     2221 gtgcatcagg ctctttcact ccatcgacat atcggattgt ccctatacga atagcttaga
     2281 cagccgctta gccgaattgg attacttact gaataacgat ctggccgatg tggattgcga
     2341 aaactgggaa gaagacactc catttaaaga tccgcgcgag ctgtatgatt ttttaaagac
     2401 ggaaaagccc gaagaggaac ttgtcttttc ccacggcgac ctgggagaca gcaacatctt
     2461 tgtgaaagat ggcaaagtaa gtggctttat tgatcttggg agaagcggca gggcggacaa
     2521 gtggtatgac attgccttct gcgtccggtc gatcagggag gatatcgggg aagaacagta
     2581 tgtcgagcta ttttttgact tactggggat caagcctgat tgggagaaaa taaaatatta
     2641 tattttactg gatgaattgt tttagtacct agaatgcatg accaaaatcc cttaacgtga
     2701 gttttcgttc cactgagcgt cagaccccgt agaaaagatc aaaggatctt cttgagatcc
     2761 tttttttctg cgcgtaatct gctgcttgca aacaaaaaaa ccaccgctac cagcggtggt
     2821 ttgtttgccg gatcaagagc taccaactct ttttccgaag gtaactggct tcagcagagc
     2881 gcagatacca aatactgtcc ttctagtgta gccgtagtta ggccaccact tcaagaactc
     2941 tgtagcaccg cctacatacc tcgctctgct aatcctgtta ccagtggctg ctgccagtgg
     3001 cgataagtcg tgtcttaccg ggttggactc aagacgatag ttaccggata aggcgcagcg
     3061 gtcgggctga acggggggtt cgtgcacaca gcccagcttg gagcgaacga cctacaccga
     3121 actgagatac ctacagcgtg agctatgaga aagcgccacg cttcccgaag ggagaaaggc
     3181 ggacaggtat ccggtaagcg gcagggtcgg aacaggagag cgcacgaggg agcttccagg
     3241 gggaaacgcc tggtatcttt atagtcctgt cgggtttcgc cacctctgac ttgagcgtcg
     3301 atttttgtga tgctcgtcag gggggcggag cctatggaaa aacgccagca acgcggcctt
     3361 tttacggttc ctggcctttt gctggccttt tgctcacatg ttctttcctg cgttatcccc
     3421 tgattctgtg gataaccgta ttaccgcctt tgagtgagct gataccgctc gccgcagccg
     3481 aacgaccgag cgcagcgagt cagtgagcga ggaagcggaa gagcgcctga tgcggtattt
     3541 tctccttacg catctgtgcg gtatttcaca ccgcatatgg tgcactctca gtacaatctg
     3601 ctctgatgcc gcatagttaa gccagtatac actccgctat cgctacgtga ctgggtcatg
     3661 gctgcgcccc gacacccgcc aacacccgct gacgcgccct gacgggcttg tctgctcccg
     3721 gcatccgctt acagacaagc tgtgaccgtc tccgggagct gcatgtgtca gaggttttca
     3781 ccgtcatcac cgaaacgcgc gaggcagggt gccttgatgt gggcgccggc ggtcgagtgg
     3841 cgacggcgcg gcttgtccgc gccctggtag attgcctggc cgtaggccag ccatttttga
     3901 gcggccagcg gccgcgatag gccgacgcga agcggcgggg cgtagggagc gcagcgaccg
     3961 aagggtaggc gctttttgca gctcttcggc tgtgcgctgg ccagacagtt atgcacaggc
     4021 caggcgggtt ttaagagttt taataagttt taaagagttt taggcggaaa aatcgccttt
     4081 tttctctttt atatcagtca cttacatgtg tgaccggttc ccaatgtacg gctttgggtt
     4141 cccaatgtac gggttccggt tcccaatgta cggctttggg ttcccaatgt acgtgctatc
     4201 cacaggaaag agaacttttc gacctttttc ccctgctagg gcaatttgcc ctagcatctg
     4261 ctccgtacat taggaaccgg cggatgcttc gccctcgatc aggttgcggt agcgcatgac
     4321 taggatcggg ccagcctgcc ccgcctcctc cttcaaatcg tactccggca ggtcatttga
     4381 cccgatcagc ttgcgcacgg tgaaacagaa cttcttgaac tctccggcgc tgccactgcg
     4441 ttcgtagatc gtcttgaaca accatctggc ttctgccttg cctgcggcgc ggcgtgccag
     4501 gcggtagaga aaacggccga tgccgggatc gatcaaaaag taatcggggt gaaccgtcag
     4561 cacgtccggg ttcttgcctt ctgtgatctc gcggtacatc caatcagcta gctcgatctc
     4621 gatgtactcc ggccgcccgg tttcgctctt tacgatcttg tagcggctaa tcaaggcttc
     4681 accctcggat accgtcacca ggcggccgtt cttggccttc ttcgtacgct gcatggcaac
     4741 gtgcgtggtg tttaaccgaa tgcaggtttc taccaggtcg tctttctgct ttccgccatc
     4801 ggctcgccgg cagaacttga gtacgtccgc aacgtgtgga cggaacacgc ggccgggctt
     4861 gtctcccttc ccttcccggt atcggttcat ggattcggtt agatgggaaa ccgccatcag
     4921 taccaggtcg taatcccaca cactggccat gccggccggc cctgcggaaa cctctacgtg
     4981 cccgtctgga agctcgtagc ggatcacctc gccagctcgt cggtcacgct tcgacagacg
     5041 gaaaacggcc acgtccatga tgctgcgact atcgcgggtg cccacgtcat agagcatcgg
     5101 aacgaaaaaa tctggttgct cgtcgccctt gggcggcttc ctaatcgacg gcgcaccggc
     5161 tgccggcggt tgccgggatt ctttgcggat tcgatcagcg gccgcttgcc acgattcacc
     5221 ggggcgtgct tctgcctcga tgcgttgccg ctgggcggcc tgcgcggcct tcaacttctc
     5281 caccaggtca tcacccagcg ccgcgccgat ttgtaccggg ccggatggtt tgcgaccgct
     5341 cacgccgatt cctcgggctt gggggttcca gtgccattgc agggccggca ggcaacccag
     5401 ccgcttacgc ctggccaacc gcccgttcct ccacacatgg ggcattccac ggcgtcggtg
     5461 cctggttgtt cttgattttc catgccgcct cctttagccg ctaaaattca tctactcatt
     5521 tattcatttg ctcatttact ctggtagctg cgcgatgtat tcagatagca gctcggtaat
     5581 ggtcttgcct tggcgtaccg cgtacatctt cagcttggtg tgatcctccg ccggcaactg
     5641 aaagttgacc cgcttcatgg ctggcgtgtc tgccaggctg gccaacgttg cagccttgct
     5701 gctgcgtgcg ctcggacggc cggcacttag cgtgtttgtg cttttgctca ttttctcttt
     5761 acctcattaa ctcaaatgag ttttgattta atttcagcgg ccagcgcctg gacctcgcgg
     5821 gcagcgtcgc cctcgggttc tgattcaaga acggttgtgc cggcggcggc agtgcctggg
     5881 tagctcacgc gctgcgtgat acgggactca agaatgggca gctcgtaccc ggccagcgcc
     5941 tcggcaacct caccgccgat gcgcgtgcct ttgatcgccc gcgacacgac aaaggccgct
     6001 tgtagccttc catccgtgac ctcaatgcgc tgcttaacca gctccaccag gtcggcggtg
     6061 gcccatatgt cgtaagggct tggctgcacc ggaatcagca cgaagtcggc tgccttgatc
     6121 gcggacacag ccaagtccgc cgcctggggc gctccgtcga tcactacgaa gtcgcgccgg
     6181 ccgatggcct tcacgtcgcg gtcaatcgtc gggcggtcga tgccgacaac ggttagcggt
     6241 tgatcttccc gcacggccgc ccaatcgcgg gcactgccct ggggatcgga atcgactaac
     6301 agaacatcgg ccccggcgag ttgcagggcg cgggctagat gggttgcgat ggtcgtcttg
     6361 cctgacccgc ctttctggtt aagtacagcg ataaccttca tgcgttcccc ttgcgtattt
     6421 gtttatttac tcatcgcatc atatacgcag cgaccgcatg acgcaagctg ttttactcaa
     6481 atacacatca cctttttaga cggcggcgct cggtttcttc agcggccaag ctggccggcc
     6541 aggccgccag cttggcatca gacaaaccgg ccaggatttc atgcagccgc acggttgaga
     6601 cgtgcgcggg cggctcgaac acgtacccgg ccgcgatcat ctccgcctcg atctcttcgg
     6661 taatgaaaaa cggttcgtcc tggccgtcct ggtgcggttt catgcttgtt cctcttggcg
     6721 ttcattctcg gcggccgcca gggcgtcggc ctcggtcaat gcgtcctcac ggaaggcacc
     6781 gcgccgcctg gcctcggtgg gcgtcacttc ctcgctgcgc tcaagtgcgc ggtacagggt
     6841 cgagcgatgc acgccaagca gtgcagccgc ctctttcacg gtgcggcctt cctggtcgat
     6901 cagctcgcgg gcgtgcgcga tctgtgccgg ggtgagggta gggcgggggc caaacttcac
     6961 gcctcgggcc ttggcggcct cgcgcccgct ccgggtgcgg tcgatgatta gggaacgctc
     7021 gaactcggca atgccggcga acacggtcaa caccatgcgg ccggccggcg tggtggtgtc
     7081 ggcccacggc tctgccaggc tacgcaggcc cgcgccggcc tcctggatgc gctcggcaat
     7141 gtccagtagg tcgcgggtgc tgcgggccag gcggtctagc ctggtcactg tcacaacgtc
     7201 gccagggcgt aggtggtcaa gcatcctggc cagctccggg cggtcgcgcc tggtgccggt
     7261 gatcttctcg gaaaacagct tggtgcagcc ggccgcgtgc agttcggccc gttggttggt
     7321 caagtcctgg tcgtcggtgc tgacgcgggc atagcccagc aggccagcgg cggcgctctt
     7381 gttcatggcg taatgtctcc ggttctagtc gcaagtattc tactttatgc gactaaaaca
     7441 cgcgacaaga aaacgccagg aaaagggcag ggcggcagcc tgtcgcgtaa cttaggactt
     7501 gtgcgacatg tcgttttcag aagacggctg cactgaacgt cagaagccga ctgcactata
     7561 gcagcggagg ggttggatca aagtactttg atcccgaggg gaaccctgtg gttggcatgc
     7621 acatacaaat ggacgaacgg ataaaccttt tcacgccctt ttaaatatcc gattattcta
     7681 ataaacgctc ttttctctta ggtttacccg ccaatatatc ctgtcaaaca ctgatagttt
     7741 aaactgaagg cgggaaacga caatctgatc caagctcaag ctgctctagc attcgccatt
     7801 caggctgcgc aactgttggg aagggcgatc ggtgcgggcc tcttcgctat tacgccagct
     7861 ggcgaaaggg ggatgtgctg caaggcgatt aagttgggta acgccagggt tttcccagtc
     7921 acgacgttgt aaaacgacgg ccagtgccaa gcttgcatgc ctgcaggtca acatggtgga
     7981 gcacgacaca cttgtctact ccaaaaatat caaagataca gtctcagaag accaaagggc
     8041 aattgagact tttcaacaaa gggtaatatc cggaaacctc ctcggattcc attgcccagc
     8101 tatctgtcac tttattgtga agatagtgga aaaggaaggt ggctcctaca aatgccatca
     8161 ttgcgataaa ggaaaggcca tcgttgaaga tgcctctgcc gacagtggtc ccaaagatgg
     8221 acccccaccc acgaggagca tcgtggaaaa agaagacgtt ccaaccacgt cttcaaagca
     8281 agtggattga tgtgataaca tggtggagca cgacacactt gtctactcca aaaatatcaa
     8341 agatacagtc tcagaagacc aaagggcaat tgagactttt caacaaaggg taatatccgg
     8401 aaacctcctc ggattccatt gcccagctat ctgtcacttt attgtgaaga tagtggaaaa
     8461 ggaaggtggc tcctacaaat gccatcattg cgataaagga aaggccatcg ttgaagatgc
     8521 ctctgccgac agtggtccca aagatggacc cccacccacg aggagcatcg tggaaaaaga
     8581 agacgttcca accacgtctt caaagcaagt ggattgatgt gatatctcca ctgacgtaag
     8641 ggatgacgca caatcccact atccttcgca agacccttcc tctatataag gaagttcatt
     8701 tcatttggag aggacctcga ctctagagga tccccgggta ccgggccccc cctcgaggcg
     8761 cgccaagcta tcaaacaagt ttgtacaaaa aagcaggctc cgcggccgcc cccttcacct
     8821 atagggggga aaaaaaggta gtcatcagat atatattttg gtaagaaaat atagaaatga
     8881 ataatttcac gtttaacgaa gaggagatga cgtgtgttcc ttcgaacccg agttttgttc
     8941 gtctataaat agcaccttct cttctccttc ttcctcactt ccatcttttt agcttcacta
     9001 tctctctata atcggtttta tctttctcta agtcacaacc caaaaaaaca aagtagagaa
     9061 gaatctgtaa gagaccatta ggcaccccag gctttacact ttatgcttcc ggctcgtata
     9121 atgtgtggat tttgagttag gagccgtcga gattttcagg agctaaggaa gctaaaatgg
     9181 agaaaaaaat cactggatat accaccgttg atatatccca atggcatcgt aaagaacatt
     9241 ttgaggcatt tcagtcagtt gctcaatgta cctataacca gaccgttcag ctggatatta
     9301 cggccttttt aaagaccgta aagaaaaata agcacaagtt ttatccggcc tttattcaca
     9361 ttcttgcccg cctgatgaat gctcatccgg agttccgtat ggcaatgaaa gacggtgagc
     9421 tggtgatatg ggatagtgtt cacccttgtt acaccgtttt ccatgagcaa actgaaacgt
     9481 tttcatcgct ctggagtgaa taccacgacg atttccggca gtttctacac atatattcgc
     9541 aagatgtggc gtgttacggt gaaaacctgg cctatttccc taaagggttt attgagaata
     9601 tgtttttcgt ctcagccaat ccctgggtga gtttcaccag ttttgattta aacgtggcca
     9661 atatggacaa cttcttcgcc cccgttttca ccatgggcaa atattatacg caaggcgaca
     9721 aggtgctgat gccgctggcg attcaggttc atcatgccgt ttgtgatggc ttccatgtcg
     9781 gcagaatgct taatgaatta caacagtact gcgatgagtg gcagggcggg gcgtaaacgc
     9841 gtggagccgg cttactaaaa gccagataac agtatgcgta tttgcgcgct gatttttgcg
     9901 gtataagaat atatactgat atgtataccc gaagtatgtc aaaaagaggt atgctatgaa
     9961 gcagcgtatt acagtgacag ttgacagcga cagctatcag ttgctcaagg catatatgat
    10021 gtcaatatct ccggtctggt aagcacaacc atgcagaatg aagcccgtcg tctgcgtgcc
    10081 gaacgctgga aagcggaaaa tcaggaaggg atggctgagg tcgcccggtt tattgaaatg
    10141 aacggctctt ttgctgacga gaacaggggc tggtgaaatg cagtttaagg tttacaccta
    10201 taaaagagag agccgttatc gtctgtttgt ggatgtacag agtgatatta ttgacacgcc
    10261 cggccgacgg atggtgatcc ccctggccag tgcacgtctg ctgtcagata aagtctcccg
    10321 tgaactttac ccggtggtgc atatcgggga tgaaagctgg cgcatgatga ccaccgatat
    10381 ggccagtgtg ccggtttccg ttatcgggga agaagtggct gatctcagcc accgcgaaaa
    10441 tgacatcaaa aacgccatta acctgatgtt ctggggaata taaatgtcag gctcccttat
    10501 acacagccag tctgcacctc gacggtctca cattggctct tcttactaca atgaaaaagg
    10561 ccgaggcaaa acgcctaaaa tcacttgaga atcaattctt tttactgtcc atttaagcta
    10621 tcttttataa acgtgtctta ttttctatct cttttgttta aactaagaaa ctatagtatt
    10681 ttgtctaaaa caaaacatga aagaacagat tagatctcat ctttagtctc aagggtgggc
    10741 gcgccgaccc agctttcttg tacaaagtgg ttcgataatt cttaattaac tagttctaga
    10801 gcggccgcca ccgcggtgga gctcgaattt ccccgatcgt tcaaacattt ggcaataaag
    10861 tttcttaaga ttgaatcctg ttgccggtct tgcgatgatt atcatataat ttctgttgaa
    10921 ttacgttaag catgtaataa ttaacatgta atgcatgacg ttatttatga gatgggtttt
    10981 tatgattaga gtcccgcaat tatacattta atacgcgata gaaaacaaaa tatagcgcgc
    11041 aaactaggat aaattatcgc gcgcggtgtc atctatgtta ctagatcggg aattcgtaat
    11101 catgtcatag ctgtttcctg tgtgaaattg ttatccgctc acaattccac acaacatacg
    11161 agccggaagc ataaagtgta aagcctgggg tgcctaatga gtgagctaac tcacattaat
    11221 tgcgttgcgc tcactgcccg ctttccagtc gggaaacctg tcgtgccagc tgcattaatg
    11281 aatcggccaa cgcgcgggga gaggcggttt gcgtattggc tagagcagct tgccaacatg
    11341 gtggagcacg acactctcgt ctactccaag aatatcaaag atacagtctc agaagaccaa
    11401 agggctattg agacttttca acaaagggta atatcgggaa acctcctcgg attccattgc
    11461 ccagctatct gtcacttcat caaaaggaca gtagaaaagg aaggtggcac ctacaaat
//
