[The description below was written by a language model from this plasmid's Addgene catalogue record and the feature table of its GenBank file.]
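Description:
pMDC123SB-AtMIR390a-B/c is a plant binary expression vector of about 11.5 kb, built on the pMDC123 backbone and designed for direct cloning of artificial microRNAs (amiRNAs) into the Arabidopsis thaliana MIR390a precursor. The backbone carries a high-copy ColE1/pBR322-type origin with the bom mobilisation region for E. coli. It also carries the pVS1 oriV, RepA and StaA functions, which normally support replication and stable maintenance in Agrobacterium. Bacterial selection is by kanamycin (aphA-3), with chloramphenicol resistance also supplied by the cloning cassette. Nopaline-type left and right T-DNA border repeats delimit the region transferred to plants. Within this region, an enhanced CaMV 35S promoter drives the bar gene (phosphinothricin acetyltransferase) with a CaMV polyadenylation signal, giving Basta selection of transformants.

The payload sits between a CaMV 35S promoter (described in the catalogue as 2x35S) and the NOS terminator, flanked by attB1 and attB2 sites, which are remnants of Gateway recombination. It consists of MIR390a precursor sequence interrupted by a cassette with a lac UV5 promoter, the chloramphenicol acetyltransferase gene and ccdB, bounded by two inverted BsaI sites. The precursor itself is not annotated in the feature table. BsaI sites in the backbone and in ccdB were mutated so that digestion releases only this cassette. An amiRNA insert can then replace the cassette, and loss of the CcdB gyrase toxin provides counter-selection against uncut vector in standard strains. The empty vector must therefore be propagated in a ccdB-tolerant strain. The resulting constructs express amiRNAs from the MIR390a foldback for gene silencing in plants. A second, 785 bp partial record covers only the ccdB region.
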