Addgene plasmid #51775: pMDC123SB-AtMIR390a-B/c
Purpose: Plant expression vector (2x35S) for direct cloning of artificial microRNAs into Arabidopsis thaliana MIR390a precursor
Depositing lab: James Carrington. Depositing organization: Donald Danforth Plant Science Center. Publication: New Generation of Artificial MicroRNA and Synthetic Trans-Acting Small Interfering RNA Vectors for Efficient Gene Silencing in Arabidopsis. Carbonell A, Takeda A, Fahlgren N, Johnson SC, Cuperus JT, Carrington JC. Plant Physiol. 2014 Mar 19. 10.1104/pp.113.234989 PubMed 24647477.
Backbone
  Vector backbone: pMDC123
  Backbone size w/o insert (bp): 8754
  Total vector size (bp): 11519
  Modifications to backbone: A BsaI site from the backbone was mutated to block the site.
  Vector type: Plant Expression
  Selectable markers: Basta
Growth in bacteria
  Bacterial resistance: Chloramphenicol and Kanamycin, 25 & 50 μg/mL
  Growth temperature: 37°C
  Growth strain: DB3.1
  Growth instructions: E. coli DB3.1 (or other strain resistant to ccdB) at 37C
  Copy number: High Copy
Gene/Insert
  Gene/Insert name: AtMIR390a-B/c
  Species: A. thaliana (mustard weed)
  Insert size (bp): 2765
  Mutation: A. thaliana MIR390a precursor sequence including a chloramphenicol-ccdB cassette flanked by two inverted BsaI sites. The BsaI site in the ccdB gene was mutated to block the site.
  Cloning method: Unknown
  Sequencing primers: 5′ M13-F20; 3′ M13-Rev
Terms and licenses: Academic/Nonprofit Terms; Industry Terms: Not Available to Industry
How to cite: pMDC123SB-AtMIR390a-B/c was a gift from James Carrington (Addgene plasmid # 51775 ; http://n2t.net/addgene:51775 ; RRID:Addgene_51775)
