LOCUS       Exported 785 bp ds-DNA linear SYN 06-JUN-2021
DEFINITION  Plant expression vector (2x35S) for direct cloning of artificial
            microRNAs into Arabidopsis thaliana MIR390a precursor.
ACCESSION   .
VERSION     .
KEYWORDS    pMDC123SB-AtMIR390a-B/c
SOURCE      synthetic DNA construct
  ORGANISM  synthetic DNA construct
REFERENCE   1 (bases 1 to 785)
  AUTHORS   Carbonell A, Takeda A, Fahlgren N, Johnson SC, Cuperus JT,
            Carrington JC
  TITLE     New Generation of Artificial MicroRNA and Synthetic Trans-Acting
            Small Interfering RNA Vectors for Efficient Gene Silencing in
            Arabidopsis.
  JOURNAL   Plant Physiol. 2014 Mar 19.
  PUBMED    24647477
REFERENCE   2 (bases 1 to 785)
  AUTHORS   .
  TITLE     Direct Submission
  JOURNAL   Exported Jun 6, 2021 from SnapGene Server 1.1.58
            http://www.snapgene.com
FEATURES             Location/Qualifiers
     source          1..785
                     /organism="synthetic DNA construct"
                     /mol_type="other DNA"
     CDS             302..607
                     /codon_start=1
                     /gene="ccdB"
                     /product="CcdB, a bacterial toxin that poisons DNA gyrase"
                     /label=ccdB
                     /note="Plasmids containing the ccdB gene cannot be
                     propagated in standard E. coli strains."
                     /translation="MQFKVYTYKRESRYRLFVDVQSDIIDTPGRRMVIPLASARLLSDK
                     VSRELYPVVHIGDESWRMMTTDMASVPVSVIGEEVADLSHRENDIKNAINLMFWGI"
     primer_bind     486..505
                     /label=ccdB-fwd
                     /note="ccdB gene, forward primer"
ORIGIN
        1 cgtatttgcg cgctgatttt tgcggnataa gaatatatac tgatatgtat acccgaagta
       61 tgtcaaaaag aggtatgcta tgaagcagcg tattacagtg acagttgaca gcgacagcta
      121 tcagttgctc aaggcatata tgatgtcaat atctccggtc tggtaagcac aaccatgcag
      181 aatgaagccc gtcgtctgcg tgccgaacgc tggaaagcgg aaaatcagga agggatggct
      241 gaggtcgccc ggtttattga aatgaacggc tcttttgctg acgagaacag gggctggtga
      301 aatgcagttt aaggtttaca cctataaaag agagagccgt tatcgtctgt ttgtggatgt
      361 acagagtgat attattgaca cgcccggccg acggatggtg atccccctgg ccagtgcacg
      421 tctgctgtca gataaagtct cccgtgaact ttacccggtg gtgcatatcg gggatgaaag
      481 ctggcgcatg atgaccaccg atatggccag tgtgccggtt tccgttatcg gggaagaagt
      541 ggctgatctc agccaccgcg aaaatgacat caaaaacgcc attaacctga tgttctgggg
      601 aatataaatg tcaggctccc ttatacacag ccagtctgca cctcgacggt ctcacattgg
      661 ctcttcttac tacaatgaaa aaggccgagg caaaacgcct aaaatcactt gagaatcaat
      721 tctttttact gtccatttaa gctatctttt ataaacgtgt cttattttct atctcttttg
      781 tttaa
//
