>Addgene plasmid #51775 | pMDC123SB-AtMIR390a-B/c | addgene partial sequence | sequence record 80721 | pRcoM1bs-R 5'-GAGAGGCGGTTTGCGTATT-3'
GACCTCTCGTCTACTCCAAGAATATCAAAGATACAGTCTCAGAAGACCAAAGGGCTATTGAGACTTTTCA
ACAAAGGGTAATATCGGGAAACCTCCTCGGATTCCATTGCCCAGCTATCTGTCACTTCATCAAAAGGACA
GTAGAAAAGGAAGGTGGCACCTACAAATGCCATCATTGCGATAAAGGAAAGGCTATCGTTCAAGATGCCT
CTGCCGACAGTGGTCCCAAAGATGGACCCCCACCCACGAGGAGCATCGTGGAAAAAGAAGACGTTCCAAC
CACGTCTTCAAAGCAAGTGGATTGATGTGAACATGGTGGAGCACGACACTCTCGTCTACTCCAAGAATAT
CAAAGATACAGTCTCAGAAGACCAAAGGGCTATTGAGACTTTTCAACAAAGGGTAATATCGGGAAACCTC
CTCGGATTCCATTGCCCAGCTATCTGTCACTTCATCAAAAGGACAGTAGAAAAGGAAGGTGGCACCTACA
AATGCCATCATTGCGATAAAGGAAAGGCTATCGTTCAAGATGCCTCTGCCGACAGTGGTCCCAAAGATGG
ACCCCCACCCACGAGGAGCATCGTGGAAAAAGAAGACGTTCCAACCACGTCTTCAAAGCAAGTGGATTGA
TGTGATATCTCCACTGACGTAAGGGATGACGCACAATCCCACTATCCTTCGCAAGACCCTTCCTCTATAT
AAGGAAGTTCATTTCATTTGGAGAGGACACGCTGAAATCACCAGTCTCTCTCTACAAATCTATCTCTCTC
GAGTCTACCATGAGCCCAGAACGACGCCCGGCCGACATCCGCCGTGCCACCGAGGCGGACATGCCGGCGG
TCTGCACCATCGTCAACCACTACATCGAGACAAGCACGGTCAACTTCCGTACCGAGCCGCAGGAACCGCA
GGAGTGGACGGACGACCTCG
