>Addgene plasmid #51775 | pMDC123SB-AtMIR390a-B/c | addgene partial sequence | sequence record 80723 | M13-F20 5'-TGTAAAACGACGGCCAGT-3'
ACGACACACTTGTCTACTCCAAAAATATCAAAGATACAGTCTCAGAAGACCAAAGGGCAATTGAGACTTT
TCAACAAAGGGTAATATCCGGAAACCTCCTCGGATTCCATTGCCCAGCTATCTGTCACTTTATTGTGAAG
ATAGTGGAAAAGGAAGGTGGCTCCTACAAATGCCATCATTGCGATAAAGGAAAGGCCATCGTTGAAGATG
CCTCTGCCGACAGTGGTCCCAAAGATGGACCCCCACCCACGAGGAGCATCGTGGAAAAAGAAGACGTTCC
AACCACGTCTTCAAAGCAAGTGGATTGATGTGATAACATGGTGGAGCACGACACACTTGTCTACTCCAAA
AATATCAAAGATACAGTCTCAGAAGACCAAAGGGCAATTGAGACTTTTCAACAAAGGGTAATATCCGGAA
ACCTCCTCGGATTCCATTGCCCAGCTATCTGTCACTTTATTGTGAAGATAGTGGAAAAGGAAGGTGGCTC
CTACAAATGCCATCATTGCGATAAAGGAAAGGCCATCGTTGAAGATGCCTCTGCCGACAGTGGTCCCAAA
GATGGACCCCCACCCACGAGGAGCATCGTGGAAAAAGAAGACGTTCCAACCACGTCTTCAAAGCAAGTGG
ATTGATGTGATATCTCCACTGACGTAAGGGATGACGCACAATCCCACTATCCTTCGCAAGACCCTTCCTC
TATATAAGGAAGTTCATTTCATTTGGAGAGGACCTCGACTCTAGAGGATCCCCGGGTACCGGGCCCCCCC
TCGAGGCGCGCCAAGCTATCAAACAAGTTTGTAC
